Addgene plasmid #27802: C32A
Depositing lab: Steven Vogel. Depositing organization: National Institute on Alcohol Abuse & Alcoholism (NIAAA). Publication: Cerulean, Venus, and VenusY67C FRET reference standards. Koushik SV, Chen H, Thaler C, Puhl HL, Vogel SS. Biophys J. 2006 Dec 15. 91(12):L99-L101. 10.1529/biophysj.106.096206 PubMed 17040988.
Backbone
  Vector backbone: EGFP N1
  Backbone manufacturer: Clonetech
  Backbone size w/o insert (bp): 3937
  Vector type: Mammalian Expression ; FRET donor control
  Selectable markers: Neomycin (select with G418)
Growth in bacteria
  Bacterial resistance: Kanamycin, 50 μg/mL
  Growth temperature: 37°C
  Growth strain: DH5alpha
  Copy number: High Copy
Gene/Insert
  Gene/Insert name: Cerulean-32-Amber (alt name: C32A)
  Species: GFP Varient
  Insert size (bp): 1533
  Tag / fusion protein: Cerulean (N terminal on insert); Amber (C terminal on insert)
  Cloning method: Restriction Enzyme; 5′ cloning site Bam H1 (not destroyed); 3′ cloning site Not I (not destroyed)
  Sequencing primers: 5′ CCAAAATCAACGGGACTTTCC; 3′ CAGGTTCAGGGGGAGGTGTGG
Terms and licenses: Academic/Nonprofit Terms; Industry Terms: Not Available to Industry
Depositor comments: Control for fluorescence lifetime measurements (FLIM) This construct contains Cerulean attached via a 32 amino acid linker to Amber. Amber was generated by mutating Tyrosine 67 in Venus to Cysteine.
How to cite: C32A was a gift from Steven Vogel (Addgene plasmid # 27802 ; http://n2t.net/addgene:27802 ; RRID:Addgene_27802)
