[The description below was written by a language model from this plasmid's Addgene catalogue record.]
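Description:
C32A is a mammalian expression plasmid built on the EGFP N1 backbone and intended as a FRET donor control. It is maintained in bacteria as a high-copy plasmid under kanamycin selection. The same vector carries a neomycin marker that allows G418 selection in mammalian cells. The record does not state the promoter or list other backbone elements, and no feature table is provided, so details such as the origin of replication and polyadenylation signal cannot be confirmed from this entry.

The insert, Cerulean-32-Amber, is about 1.5 kb and was cloned between BamHI and NotI sites, both of which remain intact. It encodes a single fusion protein with the cyan fluorescent protein Cerulean at the N terminus. Cerulean is joined through a 32 amino acid linker to Amber at the C terminus. Amber is a Venus derivative in which tyrosine 67 has been changed to cysteine. This residue forms part of the GFP-family chromophore, so the substitution is expected to give a Venus-like protein that cannot serve as a FRET acceptor.

The construct therefore has the architecture of a Cerulean–Venus FRET standard with a 32-residue linker, but the donor is left effectively unquenched. The depositor describes it as a control for fluorescence lifetime imaging (FLIM) measurements. In that role it provides a reference for donor behaviour in the absence of energy transfer, within a set of Cerulean, Venus and VenusY67C FRET reference standards.
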