>Addgene plasmid #27802 | C32A | addgene partial sequence | sequence record 34819 | 27802 with pEXFP-3
TGGTATGGCTGATTATGATCTAGAGTCGCGGCCGCTTTACTTGTACAGCTCGTCCATGCCGAGAGTGATC
CCGGCGGCGGTCACGAACTCCAGCAGGACCATGTGATCGCGCTTCTCGTTGGGGTCTTTGCTCAGCTTGG
ACTGGTAGCTCAGGTAGTGGTTGTCGGGCAGCAGCACGGGGCCGTCGCCGATGGGGGTGTTCTGCTGGTA
GTGGTCGGCGAGCTGCACGCCGCCGTCCTCGATGTTGTGGCGGATCTTGAAGTTGGCCTTGATGCCGTTC
TTCTGCTTGTCGGCGGTGATATAGACGTTGTGGCTGTTGTAGTTGTACTCCAGCTTGTGCCCCAGGATGT
TGCCGTCCTCCTTGAAGTCGATGCCCTTCAGCTCGATGCGGTTCACCAGGGTGTCGCCCTCGAACTTCAC
CTCGGCGCGGGTCTTGTAGTTGCCGTCGTCCTTGAAGAAGATGGTGCGCTCCTGGACGTAGCCTTCGGGC
ATGGCGGACTTGAAGAAGTCGTGCTGCTTCATGTGGTCGGGGTAGCGGGCGAAGCACTGCAGGCCGCAGC
CGAGGGTGGTCACGAGGGTGGGCCAGGGCACGGGCAGCTTGCCGGTGGTGCAGATGAGCTTCAGGGTCAG
CTTGCCGTAGGTGGCATCGCCCTCGCCCTCGCCGGACACGCTGAACTTGTGGCCGTTTACGTCGCCGTCC
AGCTCGACCAGGATGGGCACCACCCCGGTGAACAGCTCCTCGCCCTTGCTCACCATGGTGGCGACCGGTC
CAGCGGTACCCCCGGGGAATTCCCGCGGGCCCTGGAAGTACAGGTTCTCAAATCTGATATCACGCGTCT
