>Addgene plasmid #27802 | C32A | addgene partial sequence | sequence record 34820 | 27802 with CMV-F
GCAGAGCTGGTTTAGTGAACCGTCAGATCCGCTAGCGCCACCATGGATCCTGTGAGCAAGGGCGAGGAGC
TGTTCACCGGGGTGGTGCCCATCCTGGTCGAGCTGGACGGCGACGTAAACGGCCACAAGTTCAGCGTGTC
CGGCGAGGGCGAGGGCGATGCCACCTACGGCAAGCTGACCCTGAAGTTCATCTGCACCACCGGCAAGCTG
CCCGTGCCCTGGCCCACCCTCGTGACCACCCTGACCTGGGGCGTGCAGTGCTTCGCCCGCTACCCCGACC
ACATGAAGCAGCACGACTTCTTCAAGTCCGCCATGCCCGAAGGCTACGTCCAGGAGCGCACCATCTTCTT
CAAGGACGACGGCAACTACAAGACCCGCGCCGAGGTGAAGTTCGAGGGCGACACCCTGGTGAACCGCATC
GAGCTGAAGGGCATCGACTTCAAGGAGGACGGCAACATCCTGGGGCACAAGCTGGAGTACAACGCCATCA
GCGACAACGTCTATATCACCGCCGACAAGCAGAAGAACGGCATCAAGGCCAACTTCAAGATCCGCCACAA
CATCGAGGACGGCAGCGTGCAGCTCGCCGACCACTACCAGCAGAACACCCCCATCGGCGACGGCCCCGTG
CTGCTGCCCGACAACCACTACCTGAGCACCCAGTCCAAGCTGAGCAAAGACCCCAACGAGAAGCGCGATC
ACATGGTCCTGCTGGAGTTCGTGACCGCCGCCGGGATCACTCTCGGCATGGACGAGCTGTATAAGACTAG
TGGCCTCGAGACGCGTGATATCAGATCTGAGAACCTGTACTTCCAGGG
